Addgene plasmid #175834: pFX-Venus-KRasCT
Purpose: Express Venus with plasma membrane-targeting sequence in mammalian cells
Depositing lab: Yusuke Ohba. Depositing organization: Hokkaido University. Publication: Folding Latency of Fluorescent Proteins Affects the Mitochondrial Localization of Fusion Proteins. Kashiwagi S, Fujioka Y, Satoh AO, Yoshida A, Fujioka M, Nepal P, Tsuzuki A, Aoki O, Paudel S, Sasajima H, Ohba Y. Cell Struct Funct. 2019 Dec 26;44(2):183-194. doi: 10.1247/csf.19028. Epub 2019 Nov 15. PubMed 31735740.
Backbone
  Vector backbone: pFX
  Backbone size w/o insert (bp): 4000
  Total vector size (bp): 4830
  Vector type: Mammalian Expression
  Selectable markers: Neomycin (select with G418)
Growth in bacteria
  Bacterial resistance: Kanamycin, 50 μg/mL
  Growth temperature: 37°C
  Growth strain: DH5alpha
  Copy number: High Copy
Gene/Insert
  Gene/Insert name: Venus with plasma membrane-targeting sequence
  Insert size (bp): 830
  Promoter: CMV
  Tag / fusion protein: C-terminal hypervariable region of K-Ras 4B (C terminal on insert)
  Cloning method: Restriction Enzyme; 5′ cloning site EcoRI (not destroyed); 3′ cloning site none (unknown if destroyed)
  Sequencing primers: 5′ none; 3′ none
Terms and licenses: Academic/Nonprofit Terms; Industry Terms: Not Available to Industry
How to cite: pFX-Venus-KRasCT was a gift from Yusuke Ohba (Addgene plasmid # 175834 ; http://n2t.net/addgene:175834 ; RRID:Addgene_175834)
