[The description below was written by a language model from this plasmid's Addgene catalogue record and pLannotate feature annotations shown in this document.]
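Description:
pFX-Venus-KRasCT is a mammalian expression plasmid of about 4.8 kb, built on the pFX backbone, that produces the yellow fluorescent protein Venus directed to the plasma membrane. It is propagated in E. coli from a high-copy ColE1/pUC-type origin. A single NeoR/KanR cassette (the Tn5 aminoglycoside phosphotransferase) is placed behind tandem bacterial (AmpR/bla) and SV40 early promoters, so the same gene gives kanamycin resistance in bacteria and G418 resistance in transfected mammalian cells. An HSV TK polyadenylation signal terminates this cassette. An f1 origin is also present, which in principle permits single-stranded DNA production. The short ble, bGH poly(A) and SV40 large T antigen fragments in the annotation appear to be backbone remnants or partial matches rather than functional elements.

The payload is driven by the human CMV immediate early enhancer and promoter and terminated by an SV40 poly(A) signal. It consists of the Venus coding sequence followed, after a short linker region, by a small fragment of human K-Ras, recorded as the C-terminal hypervariable region of K-Ras 4B. This region generally carries a polybasic stretch and a CAAX prenylation motif, which together anchor a fused protein to the inner leaflet of the plasma membrane. Venus therefore labels that membrane rather than filling the cytosol. The insert of roughly 830 bp was cloned by restriction enzymes using an EcoRI site at the 5′ end; the 3′ site is not recorded.

The stated purpose is expression of plasma membrane-targeted Venus in mammalian cells, for example as a membrane marker or localization control in live-cell imaging. The associated publication concerns how fluorescent protein folding affects the subcellular localization of fusion proteins.
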