Features (pLannotate 1.2.2; 14 found; start..end, strand, type, name):
     61..364     +  enhancer       CMV enhancer: human cytomegalovirus immediate early enhancer
    365..568     +  promoter       CMV promoter: human cytomegalovirus (CMV) immediate early promoter
    630..1346    +  CDS            Venus: Venus is a basic (constitutively fluorescent) yellow fluorescent protein published in 2002, derived from Aequorea victoria. It is reported to be a rapidly-maturing weak dimer with moderate acid sensitivity.
   1398..1460    +  CDS            K-Ras (fragment): human small GTPase proto-oncoprotein
   1501..1585    +  CDS            large T antigen (fragment): large T antigen from SV40 (simian virus 40)
   1608..1729    +  polyA_signal   SV40 poly(A) signal: SV40 polyadenylation signal
   1763..2191    -  rep_origin     f1 ori (sequence partly withheld): f1 bacteriophage origin of replication; arrow indicates direction of (+) strand synthesis
   2218..2322    +  promoter       AmpR promoter: bla
   2324..2681    +  promoter       SV40 promoter: SV40 enhancer and early promoter
   2716..3510    +  CDS            NeoR/KanR: aminoglycoside phosphotransferase from Tn5; aph(3')-II (or nptII); confers resistance to neomycin, kanamycin, and G418 (Geneticin®)
   3531..3683    +  CDS            ble (fragment): BLE_KLEPN - Experimental evidence at protein level: Swiss-Prot protein existence level 1. Binding protein with a strong affinity to the bleomycin family of antibiotics. Binds to CL990; an antimitotic-antibiotic compound. From Klebsiella pneumoniae.
   3742..3789    +  polyA_signal   HSV TK poly(A) signal: herpes simplex virus thymidine kinase polyadenylation signal (Cole and Stacy, 1985)
   3880..3896    -  polyA_signal   bGH poly(A) signal (fragment): bovine growth hormone polyadenylation signal
   4118..4706    +  rep_origin     ori: high-copy-number ColE1/pMB1/pBR322/pUC origin of replication
>Addgene plasmid #175834 | pFX-Venus-KRasCT | addgene full sequence | sequence record 354800 | Addgene NGS Result
TAGTTATTAATAGTAATCAATTACGGGGTCATTAGTTCATAGCCCATATATGGAGTTCCGCGTTACATAA
CTTACGGTAAATGGCCCGCCTGGCTGACCGCCCAACGACCCCCGCCCATTGACGTCAATAATGACGTATG
TTCCCATAGTAACGCCAATAGGGACTTTCCATTGACGTCAATGGGTGGAGTATTTACGGTAAACTGCCCA
CTTGGCAGTACATCAAGTGTATCATATGCCAAGTACGCCCCCTATTGACGTCAATGACGGTAAATGGCCC
GCCTGGCATTATGCCCAGTACATGACCTTATGGGACTTTCCTACTTGGCAGTACATCTACGTATTAGTCA
TCGCTATTACCATGGTGATGCGGTTTTGGCAGTACATCAATGGGCGTGGATAGCGGTTTGACTCACGGGG
ATTTCCAAGTCTCCACCCCATTGACGTCAATGGGAGTTTGTTTTGGCACCAAAATCAACGGGACTTTCCA
AAATGTCGTAACAACTCCGCCCCATTGACGCAAATGGGCGGTAGGCGTGTACGGTGGGAGGTCTATATAA
GCAGAGCTGGTTTAGTGAACCGTCAGATCCGCTAGCGCTACCGGTTCTAGAGCCATGGAATTCGGATCCA
TGGTGAGCAAGGGCGAGGAGCTGTTCACCGGGGTGGTGCCCATCCTGGTCGAGCTGGACGGCGACGTAAA
CGGCCACAAGTTCAGCGTGTCCGGCGAGGGCGAGGGCGATGCCACCTACGGCAAGCTGACCCTGAAGCTG
ATCTGCACCACCGGCAAGCTGCCCGTGCCCTGGCCCACCCTCGTGACCACCCTGGGCTACGGCCTGCAGT
GCTTCGCCCGCTACCCCGACCACATGAAGCAGCACGACTTCTTCAAGTCCGCCATGCCCGAAGGCTACGT
CCAGGAGCGCACCATCTTCTTCAAGGACGACGGCAACTACAAGACCCGCGCCGAGGTGAAGTTCGAGGGC
GACACCCTGGTGAACCGCATCGAGCTGAAGGGCATCGACTTCAAGGAGGACGGCAACATCCTGGGGCACA
AGCTGGAGTACAACTACAACAGCCACAACGTCTATATCACCGCCGACAAGCAGAAGAACGGCATCAAGGC
CAACTTCAAGATCCGCCACAACATCGAGGACGGCGGCGTGCAGCTCGCCGACCACTACCAGCAGAACACC
CCCATCGGCGACGGCCCCGTGCTGCTGCCCGACAACCACTACCTGAGCTACCAGTCCGCCCTGAGCAAAG
ACCCCAACGAGAAGCGCGATCACATGGTCCTGCTGGAGTTCGTGACCGCCGCCGGGATCACTCTCGGCAT
GGACGAGCTGTACAAGGGAGGATCTGGAGGAAGATCTGGAGGATCCGGAGGACTCGAGAGCGGCCGCAAG
ATGAGCAAAGATGGTAAAAAGAAGAAAAAGAAGTCAAAGACAAAGTGTGTAATTATGTAAGGGCCGCTGA
CTGACTGAAGATCCACCGGATCTAGATAACTGATCATAATCAGCCATACCACATTTGTAGAGGTTTTACT
TGCTTTAAAAAACCTCCCACACCTCCCCCTGAACCTGAAACATAAAATGAATGCAATTGTTGTTGTTAAC
TTGTTTATTGCAGCTTATAATGGTTACAAATAAAGCAATAGCATCACAAATTTCACAAATAAAGCATTTT
TTTCACTGCATTCTAGTTGTGGTTTGTCCAAACTCATCAATGTATCTTAAGGCGTAAATTGTAAGCGTTA
ATATTTTGTTAAAATTCGCGTTAAATTTTTGTTAAATCAGCTCATTTTTTAACCAATAGGCCGAAATCGG
CAAAATCCCTTATAAATCAAAAGAATAGACCGAGATAGGGT
[37 nt withheld, positions 1862-1898]
AAAGAACGTGGACTCCAACGTCAAAGG
[49 nt withheld, positions 1926-1974]
T
[91 nt withheld, positions 1976-2066]
G
[124 nt withheld, positions 2068-2191]
CAGGTGGCACTTTTCGGGGAAATGTGCGCGGAACCCCTATTTGTTTATTTTTCTAAATACATTCAAATAT
GTATCCGCTCATGAGACAATAACCCTGATAAATGCTTCAATAATATTGAAAAAGGAAGAGTCCTGAGGCG
GAAAGAACCAGCTGTGGAATGTGTGTCAGTTAGGGTGTGGAAAGTCCCCAGGCTCCCCAGCAGGCAGAAG
TATGCAAAGCATGCATCTCAATTAGTCAGCAACCAGGTGTGGAAAGTCCCCAGGCTCCCCAGCAGGCAGA
AGTATGCAAAGCATGCATCTCAATTAGTCAGCAACCATAGTCCCGCCCCTAACTCCGCCCATCCCGCCCC
TAACTCCGCCCAGTTCCGCCCATTCTCCGCCCCATGGCTGACTAATTTTTTTTATTTATGCAGAGGCCGA
GGCCGCCTCGGCCTCTGAGCTATTCCAGAAGTAGTGAGGAGGCTTTTTTGGAGGCCTAGGCTTTTGCAAA
GATCGATCAAGAGACAGGATGAGGATCGTTTCGCATGATTGAACAAGATGGATTGCACGCAGGTTCTCCG
GCCGCTTGGGTGGAGAGGCTATTCGGCTATGACTGGGCACAACAGACAATCGGCTGCTCTGATGCCGCCG
TGTTCCGGCTGTCAGCGCAGGGGCGCCCGGTTCTTTTTGTCAAGACCGACCTGTCCGGTGCCCTGAATGA
ACTGCAAGACGAGGCAGCGCGGCTATCGTGGCTGGCCACGACGGGCGTTCCTTGCGCAGCTGTGCTCGAC
GTTGTCACTGAAGCGGGAAGGGACTGGCTGCTATTGGGCGAAGTGCCGGGGCAGGATCTCCTGTCATCTC
ACCTTGCTCCTGCCGAGAAAGTATCCATCATGGCTGATGCAATGCGGCGGCTGCATACGCTTGATCCGGC
TACCTGCCCATTCGACCACCAAGCGAAACATCGCATCGAGCGAGCACGTACTCGGATGGAAGCCGGTCTT
GTCGATCAGGATGATCTGGACGAAGAGCATCAGGGGCTCGCGCCAGCCGAACTGTTCGCCAGGCTCAAGG
CGAGCATGCCCGACGGCGAGGATCTCGTCGTGACCCATGGCGATGCCTGCTTGCCGAATATCATGGTGGA
AAATGGCCGCTTTTCTGGATTCATCGACTGTGGCCGGCTGGGTGTGGCGGACCGCTATCAGGACATAGCG
TTGGCTACCCGTGATATTGCTGAAGAGCTTGGCGGCGAATGGGCTGACCGCTTCCTCGTGCTTTACGGTA
TCGCCGCTCCCGATTCGCAGCGCATCGCCTTCTATCGCCTTCTTGACGAGTTCTTCTGAGCGGGACTCTG
GGGTTCGAAATGACCGACCAAGCGACGCCCAACCTGCCATCACGAGATTTCGATTCCACCGCCGCCTTCT
ATGAAAGGTTGGGCTTCGGAATCGTTTTCCGGGACGCCGGCTGGATGATCCTCCAGCGCGGGGATCTCAT
GCTGGAGTTCTTCGCCCACCCTAGGGGGAGGCTAACTGAAACACGGAAGGAGACAATACCGGAAGGAACC
CGCGCTATGACGGCAATAAAAAGACAGAATAAAACGCACGGTGTTGGGTCGTTTGTTCATAAACGCGGGG
TTCGGTCCCAGGGCTGGCACTCTGTCGATACCCCACCGAGACCCCATTGGGGCCAATACGCCCGCGTTTC
TTCCTTTTCCCCACCCCACCCCCCAAGTTCGGGTGAAGGCCCAGGGCTCGCAGCCAACGTCGGGGCGGCA
GGCCCTGCCATAGCCTCAGGTTACTCATATATACTTTAGATTGATTTAAAACTTCATTTTTAATTTAAAA
GGATCTAGGTGAAGATCCTTTTTGATAATCTCATGACCAAAATCCCTTAACGTGAGTTTTCGTTCCACTG
AGCGTCAGACCCCGTAGAAAAGATCAAAGGATCTTCTTGAGATCCTTTTTTTCTGCGCGTAATCTGCTGC
TTGCAAACAAAAAAACCACCGCTACCAGCGGTGGTTTGTTTGCCGGATCAAGAGCTACCAACTCTTTTTC
CGAAGGTAACTGGCTTCAGCAGAGCGCAGATACCAAATACTGTTCTTCTAGTGTAGCCGTAGTTAGGCCA
CCACTTCAAGAACTCTGTAGCACCGCCTACATACCTCGCTCTGCTAATCCTGTTACCAGTGGCTGCTGCC
AGTGGCGATAAGTCGTGTCTTACCGGGTTGGACTCAAGACGATAGTTACCGGATAAGGCGCAGCGGTCGG
GCTGAACGGGGGGTTCGTGCACACAGCCCAGCTTGGAGCGAACGACCTACACCGAACTGAGATACCTACA
GCGTGAGCTATGAGAAAGCGCCACGCTTCCCGAAGGGAGAAAGGCGGACAGGTATCCGGTAAGCGGCAGG
GTCGGAACAGGAGAGCGCACGAGGGAGCTTCCAGGGGGAAACGCCTGGTATCTTTATAGTCCTGTCGGGT
TTCGCCACCTCTGACTTGAGCGTCGATTTTTGTGATGCTCGTCAGGGGGGCGGAGCCTATGGAAAAACGC
CAGCAACGCGGCCTTTTTACGGTTCCTGGCCTTTTGCTGGCCTTTTGCTCACATGTTCTTTCCTGCGTTA
TCCCCTGATTCTGTGGATAACCGTATTACCGCCATGCAT
